Addgene plasmid #43673: III-TACG
Depositing lab: Chad Cowan & Kiran Musunuru. Depositing organization: Harvard University. Publication: A TALEN Genome-Editing System for Generating Human Stem Cell-Based Disease Models. Ding Q, Lee YK, Schaefer EA, Peters DT, Veres A, Kim K, Kuperwasser N, Motola DL, Meissner TB, Hendriks WT, Trevisan M, Gupta RM, Moisan A, Banks E, Friesen M, Schinzel RT, Xia F, Tang A, Xia Y, Figueroa E, Wann A, Ahfeldt T, Daheron L, Zhang F, Rubin LL, Peng LF, Chung RT, Musunuru K, Cowan CA. Cell Stem Cell. 2012 Dec 12. pii: S1934-5909(12)00645-5. doi: 10.1016/j.stem.2012.11.011. PubMed 23246482.
Backbone
  Vector backbone: pCRII-TOPO
  Backbone manufacturer: Invitrogen
  Backbone size w/o insert (bp): 3973
  Vector type: Bacterial Cloning
Growth in bacteria
  Bacterial resistance: Ampicillin and Kanamycin, 100 & 50 μg/mL
  Growth temperature: 37°C
  Growth strain: Top10
  Copy number: High Copy
Gene/Insert
  Gene/Insert name: III-TACG
  Species: Synthetic
  Insert size (bp): 426
  Cloning method: TOPO Cloning
  Sequencing primers: 5′ T7; 3′ M13-rev
Terms and licenses: Academic/Nonprofit Terms; Industry Terms: Not Available to Industry
How to cite: III-TACG was a gift from Chad Cowan & Kiran Musunuru (Addgene plasmid # 43673 ; http://n2t.net/addgene:43673 ; RRID:Addgene_43673)
