[The description below was written by a language model from this plasmid's Addgene catalogue record.]
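Description:
III-TACG is a bacterial cloning plasmid built on the commercial pCRII-TOPO backbone (about 4 kb without insert), carrying a 426 bp synthetic insert introduced by TOPO cloning. It is a high-copy plasmid propagated in E. coli and carries both ampicillin and kanamycin resistance, as is standard for this backbone. It has no recorded eukaryotic promoter, reporter or expression cassette, and it is classed purely as a cloning vector, so it serves as a storage and source plasmid for a DNA module rather than as an expression construct. The insert lies between the T7 and M13-reverse priming sites of the backbone, which are the sites recorded for sequencing it.

The record does not describe the insert's contents beyond its name, size and synthetic origin. The associated publication describes a TALEN genome-editing system for generating human stem cell-based disease models, which places this plasmid among the components of a TALEN assembly toolkit. On that basis, the name can plausibly be read as a pre-assembled block of four TALE repeat units recognising the bases T, A, C and G, with "III" marking the position of that block in the ordered assembly of a full repeat array. The insert size is roughly what four repeats of about 100 bp each would give, but this interpretation is inferred from the name and context, not stated in the fields. In such systems, multimer library plasmids are combined in a defined order to build custom DNA-binding domains, which are then fused to a nuclease domain in a separate expression vector. No feature table was provided, so the exact boundaries, flanking assembly sites and orientation of the insert cannot be given here.
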