>Addgene plasmid #43673 | III-TACG | depositor partial sequence | sequence record 58938 | III-TACG sequence 426 bps
CGTCTCGGCTCACCCCAGAGCAGGTCGTGGCCATTGCCTCGAATGGAGGGGGCAAGCAGGCGTTGGAAAC
CGTACAACGATTGCTGCCGGTGCTGTGCCAAGCGCACGGACTCACCCCAGAGCAGGTCGTGGCAATCGCC
TCCAACATTGGCGGGAAACAGGCACTCGAGACTGTCCAGCGCCTGCTTCCCGTGCTGTGCCAAGCGCACG
GCCTCACCCCAGAGCAGGTCGTGGCGATCGCAAGCCACGACGGAGGAAAGCAAGCCTTGGAAACAGTACA
GAGGCTGTTGCCTGTGCTGTGCCAAGCGCACGGATTAACCCCAGAGCAGGTCGTGGCAATCGCGAGCAAT
AACGGCGGAAAACAGGCTTTGGAAACGGTGCAGAGGCTCCTTCCAGTGCTGTGCCAAGCGCACGGACTCA
GAGACG
