>Addgene plasmid #43673 | III-TACG | addgene partial sequence | sequence record 64288 | M13_pUC_fwd
TATAGGGCGAATTGGGCCCTCTAGATGCATGCTCGAGCGGCCGCCAGTGTGATGGATATCTGCAGAATTC
GCCCTTGATGCCGTCCTAGCGCGTCTCGGCTCACCCCAGAGCAGGTCGTGGCCATTGCCTCGAATGGAGG
GGGCAAGCAGGCGTTGGAAACCGTACAACGATTGCTGCCGGTGCTGTGCCAAGCGCACGGACTCACCCCA
GAGCAGGTCGTGGCAATCGCCTCCAACATTGGCGGGAAACAGGCACTCGAGACTGTCCAGCGCCTGCTTC
CCGTGCTGTGCCAAGCGCACGGCCTCACCCCAGAGCAGGTCGTGGCGATCGCAAGCCACGACGGAGGAAA
GCAAGCCTTGGAAACAGTACAGAGGCTGTTGCCTGTGCTGTGCCAAGCGCACGGATTAACCCCAGAGCAG
GTCGTGGCAATCGCGAGCAATAACGGCGGAAAACAGGCTTTGGAAACGGTGCAGAGGCTCCTTCCAGTGC
TGTGCCAAGCGCACGGACTCAGAGACGTGGGCACAGGAAAGATACTTAAGGGCGAATTCCAGCACACTGG
CGGCCGTTACTAGTGGATCCGAGCTCGGTACCAAGCTTGATGCATAGCTTGAGTATTCTATAGTGTCACC
TAAATAGCTTGGCGTAATCATGGTCATAGCTGTTTCCTGTGTGAAATTGTTATCCGCTCACAATTCCACA
CAACATACGAGCCGGAAGCATAAAGTGTAAAGCCTGGGGTGCCTAATGAGTGAGCTAACTCACATTAATT
GCGTTGCGCTCACTGCCCGCTTTCCAGTCGGGAAACCTGTCGTGCCAGCTGCATTAATGAATCGGCCAAC
GCGCGGGGAGAGGCGGTTTGCGTATTGGGCGCT
